Addgene plasmid #25677: pEBB XIAP W310A
Depositing lab: Colin Duckett. Depositing organization: University of Michigan. Publication: Uncoupling of the signaling and caspase-inhibitory properties of X-linked inhibitor of apoptosis. Lewis J, Burstein E, Reffey SB, Bratton SB, Roberts AB, Duckett CS. J Biol Chem. 2004 Mar 5. 279(10):9023-9. 10.1074/jbc.M312891200 PubMed 14701799.
Backbone
  Vector backbone: pEBB
  Backbone manufacturer: Baltimore Lab
  Backbone size w/o insert (bp): 5353
  Vector type: Mammalian Expression
Growth in bacteria
  Bacterial resistance: Ampicillin, 100 μg/mL
  Growth temperature: 37°C
  Growth strain: DH5alpha
  Copy number: High Copy
Gene/Insert
  Gene/Insert name: XIAP (alt name: hILP)
  Species: H. sapiens (human)
  Insert size (bp): 1500
  Mutation: W310A
  GenBank ID: HSU32974
  Entrez Gene: XIAP (a.k.a. API3, BIRC4, IAP-3, ILP1, MIHA, XLP2, hIAP-3, hIAP3)
  Cloning method: Restriction Enzyme; 5′ cloning site BamHI (unknown if destroyed); 3′ cloning site NotI (unknown if destroyed)
  Sequencing primers: 5′ EF-1a Forward; 3′ M13_puc_F
Terms and licenses: Academic/Nonprofit Terms; Industry Terms: Not Available to Industry
Depositor comments: Site-directed mutagenesis was used to change W310 to Ala (TGG to GCG). This mutation disrupts caspase 9 and Smac binding to XIAP. #717
How to cite: pEBB XIAP W310A was a gift from Colin Duckett (Addgene plasmid # 25677 ; http://n2t.net/addgene:25677 ; RRID:Addgene_25677)
