[The description below was written by a language model from this plasmid's Addgene catalogue record.]
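Description:
pEBB XIAP W310A is a mammalian expression plasmid built on the pEBB backbone (about 5.4 kb without insert) and carrying a roughly 1.5 kb human XIAP cDNA (also known as hILP or BIRC4) cloned between BamHI and NotI sites. It is propagated in E. coli as a high-copy plasmid under ampicillin selection. The record does not explicitly name the promoter, the origin of replication or any mammalian selection marker. However, the recommended 5′ sequencing primer is an EF-1α forward primer, which suggests that the insert sits downstream of an EF-1α promoter for constitutive expression in transfected mammalian cells. No epitope tag or reporter fusion is listed. No feature table accompanies the entry, so the finer layout of the vector cannot be described from the record.

The defining feature of the insert is a single point mutation, W310A, introduced by site-directed mutagenesis to replace tryptophan 310 with alanine. XIAP is an inhibitor-of-apoptosis protein that suppresses cell death by binding caspases directly, and it is antagonised by the mitochondrial protein Smac. According to the depositor, the W310A substitution disrupts binding of both caspase 9 and Smac to XIAP. The associated publication concerns the separation of XIAP's signaling activities from its caspase-inhibitory properties. The construct therefore serves as a separation-of-function mutant, typically expressed alongside wild-type XIAP or other mutants. Such comparisons test which cellular effects of XIAP depend on its interaction with caspase 9 and Smac and which arise from other functions of the protein.
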