>Addgene plasmid #25677 | pEBB XIAP W310A | addgene partial sequence | sequence record 31712 | 25677 with hXIAP-Fwd
ATATTCGAGTGATCTGATGCTGTGAGTTCTGATAGGAATTTCCCAAATTCAACAAATCTTCCAAGAAATC
CATCCATGGCAGATTATGAAGCACGGATCTTTACTTTTGGGACATGGATATACTCAGTTAACAAGGAGCA
GCTTGCAAGAGCTGGATTTTATGCTTTAGGTGAAGGTGATAAAGTAAAGTGCTTTCACTGTGGAGGAGGG
CTAACTGATGCGAAGCCCAGTGAAGACCCTTGGGAACAACATGCTAAATGGTATCCAGGGTGCAAATATC
TGTTAGAACAGAAGGGACAAGAATATATAAACAATATTCATTTAACTCATTCACTTGAGGAGTGTCTGGT
AAGAACTACTGAGAAAACACCATCACTAACTAGAAGAATTGATGATACCATCTTCCAAAATCCTATGGTA
CAAGAAGCTATACGAATGGGGTTCAGTTTCAAGGACATTAAGAAAATAATGGAGGAAAAAATTCAGATAT
CTGGGAGCAACTATAAATCACTTGAGGTTCTGGTTGCAGATCTAGTGAATGCTCAGAAAGACAGTATGCC
AGATGAGTCAAGTCAGACTTCATTACAGAAAGAGATTAGTACTGAAGAGCAGCTAAGGCGCCTGCAAGAG
GAGAAGCTTTGCAAAATCTGTATGGATAGAAATATTGCTATCGTTTTTGTTCCTTGTGGACATCTAGTCA
CTTGTAAACAATGTGCTGAAGCAGTTGACAAGTGTCCCATGTGCTACACAGTCATTACTTTCAAGCAAAA
AATTTTTATGTCTTAATCTAACTCTATAGTAGNNATGTTATGTTGNTCTTATTACCCTGATTGAATGTGT
GATGTGAACTGACTTTAAGTAATCAGGATTGAATTCNATATCAAGCTTATCGATGCGGCCGCGACTCTAG
AGTGAG
