>Addgene plasmid #25677 | pEBB XIAP W310A | addgene partial sequence | sequence record 31713 | 25677 with EF-1a-F
GTGTCGTGAGGATTCTCTAGAGATCCCTCGACCTCGAGATCCATTGTGCTGGATCCATGACTTTTAACAG
TTTTGAAGGATCTAAAACTTGTGTACCTGCAGACATCAATAAGGAAGAAGAATTTGTAGAAGAGTTTAAT
AGATTAAAAACTTTTGCTAATTTTCCAAGTGGTAGTCCTGTTTCAGCATCAACACTGGCACGAGCAGGGT
TTCTTTATACTGGTGAAGGAGATACCGTGCGGTGCTTTAGTTGTCATGCAGCTGTAGATAGATGGCAATA
TGGAGACTCAGCAGTTGGAAGACACAGGAAAGTATCCCCAAATTGCAGATTTATCAACGGCTTTTATCTT
GAAAATAGTGCCACGCAGTCTACAAATTCTGGTATCCAGAATGGTCAGTACAAAGTTGAAAACTATCTGG
GAAGCAGAGATCATTTTGCCTTAGACAGGCCATCTGAGACACATGCAGACTATCTTTTGAGAACTGGGCA
GGTTGTAGATATATCAGACACCATATACCCGAGGAACCCTGCCATGTATAGTGAAGAAGCTAGATTAAAG
TCCTTTCAGAACTGGCCAGACTATGCTCACCTAACCCCAAGAGAGTTAGCAAGTGCTGGACTCTACTACA
CAGGTATTGGTGACCAAGTGCAGTGCTTTTGTTGTGGTGGAAAACTGAAAAATTGGGAACCTTGTGATCG
TGCCTGGTCAGAACACAGGCGACACTTTCCTAATTGCTTCTTTGTTTTGGGCCGGAATCTTAATATTCGA
AGTGAATCTGATGCTGTGAGTTCTGATAGGAATTTCCCAAATTCAACAAATCTTCCAAGAAATCCATCCA
TGGCAGATTATGAAGCACGGATCTTTACTTTTGGGACATGGNTATACTCAG
